>Addgene plasmid #157099 | pD649-HAsp-SCN1B-COMP5AP-AviTag-9xHis | addgene full sequence | sequence record 474353 | Addgene NGS Result
TTTCAATATTATTGAAGCATTTATCAGGGTTATTGTCTCATGAGCGGATACATATTTGAATGTATTTAGA
AAAATAAACAAATAGGGGTCAGTGTTACAACCAATTAACCAATTCTGAACATTATCGCGAGCCCATTTAT
ACCTGAATATGGCTCATAACACCCCTTGCTCATGACCAAAATCCCTTAACGTGAGTTACGCGCGCGTCGT
TCCACTGAGCGTCAGACCCCGTAGAAAAGATCAAAGGATCTTCTTGAGATCCTTTTTTTCTGCGCGTAAT
CTGCTGCTTGCAAACAAAAAAACCACCGCTACCAGCGGTGGTTTGTTTGCCGGATCAAGAGCTACCAACT
CTTTTTCCGAAGGTAACTGGCTTCAGCAGAGCGCAGATACCAAATACTGTTCTTCTAGTGTAGCCGTAGT
TAGCCCACCACTTCAAGAACTCTGTAGCACCGCCTACATACCTCGCTCTGCTAATCCTGTTACCAGTGGC
TGCTGCCAGTGGCGATAAGTCGTGTCTTACCGGGTTGGACTCAAGACGATAGTTACCGGATAAGGCGCAG
CGGTCGGGCTGAACGGGGGGTTCGTGCACACAGCCCAGCTTGGAGCGAACGACCTACACCGAACTGAGAT
ACCTACAGCGTGAGCTATGAGAAAGCGCCACGCTTCCCGAAGGGAGAAAGGCGGACAGGTATCCGGTAAG
CGGCAGGGTCGGAACAGGAGAGCGCACGAGGGAGCTTCCAGGGGGAAACGCCTGGTATCTTTATAGTCCT
GTCGGGTTTCGCCACCTCTGACTTGAGCGTCGATTTTTGTGATGCTCGTCAGGGGGGCGGAGCCTATGGA
AAAACGCCAGCAACGCGGCCTTTTTACGGTTCCTGGCCTTTTGCTGGCCTTTTGCTCACATGTTCTTTCC
TGCGTTATCCCCTGATTCTGTGGATAACCGTATTACCGCCTTTGAGTGAGCTGATACCGCTCGCCGCAGC
CGAACGACCGAGCGCAGCGAGTCAGTGAGCGAGGAAGCGGAAGGCGAGAGTAGGGAACTGCCAGGCATCA
AACTAAGCAGAAGGCCCCTGACGGATGGCCTTTTTGCGTTTCTACAAACTCTTTCTGTGTTGTAAAACGA
CGGCCAGTCTTAAGCTCGGGCCCCCTGGGCGGTTCTGATAACGAGTAATCGTTAATCCGCAAATAACGTA
AAAACCCGCTTCGGCGGGTTTTTTTATGGGGGGAGTTTAGGGAAAGAGCATTTGTCAGAATATTTAAGGG
CGCCTGTCACTTTGCTTGATATATGAGAATTATTTAACCTTATAAATGAGAAAAAAGCAACGCACTTTAA
ATAAGATACGTTGCTTTTTCGATTGATGAACACCTATAATTAAACTATTCATCTATTATTTATGATTTTT
TGTATATACAATATTTCTAGTTTGTTAAAGAGAATTAAGAAAATAAATCTCGAAAATAATAAAGGGAAAA
TCAGTTTTTGATATCAAAATTATACATGTCAACGATAATACAAAATATAATACAAACTATAAGATGTTAT
CAGTATTTATTATCATTTAGAATAAATTTTGTGTCGCCCTTAATTGTGAGCGGATAACAATTACGAGCTT
CATGCACAGTGGCGTTGACTCAATATTGGCCATTAGCCATATTATTCATTGGTTATATAGCATAAATCAA
TATTGGCTATTGGCCATTGCATACGTTGTATCTATATCATAATATGTACATTTATATTGGCTCATGTCCA
ATATGACCGCCATGTTGGCATTGATTATTGACTAGTTATTAATAGTAATCAATTACGGGGTCATTAGTTC
ATAGCCCATATATGGAGTTCCGCGTTACATAACTTACGGTAAATGGCCCGCCTGGCTGACCGCCCAACGA
CCCCCGCCCATTGACGTCAATAATGACGTATGTTCCCATAGTAACGCCAATAGGGACTTTCCATTGACGT
CAATGGGTGGAGTATTTACGGTAAACTGCCCACTTGGCAGTACATCAAGTGTATCATATGCCAAGTACGC
CCCCTATTGACGTCAATGACGGTAAATGGCCCGCCTGGCATTATGCCCAGTACATGACCTTATGGGACTT
TCCTACTTGGCAGTACATCTACGTATTAGTCATCGCTATTACCATGGTGATGCGGTTTTGGCAGTACATC
AATGGGCGTGGATAGCGGTTTGACTCACGGGGATTTCCAAGTCTCCACCCCATTGACGTCAATGGGAGTT
TGTTTTGGCACCAAAATCAACGGGACTTTCCAAAATGTCGTAACAACTCCGCCCCATTGACGCAAATGGG
CGGTAGGCGTGTACGGTGGGAGGTCTATATAAGCAGAGCTCGTTTAGTGAACCGTCAGATCGCCTGGAGA
CGCCATCCACGCTGTTTTGACCTCCATAGAAGACACCGGGACCGATCCAGCCTCCGCGGCCGGGAACGGT
GCATTGGAACGCGGATTCCCCGTGCCAAGAGTGACGTAAGTACCGCCTATAGAGTCTATAGGCCCACCCC
CTTGGCTTCGTTAGAACGCGGCTACAATTAATACATAACCTTATGTATCATACACATACGATTTAGGTGA
CACTATAGAATAACATCCACTTTGCCTTTCTCTCCACAGGTGTCCACTCCCAGGTCCAACTGCACCTCGG
TTCTATCGAAAACGCGCCTGCTAGCGCCACCATGAAGACCATCATTGCCCTGAGCTACATCTTCTGCCTG
GTGTTCGCTGCGGCCGCCGGTGGATGTGTGGAAGTGGATTCTGAGACAGAGGCCGTGTACGGCATGACCT
TCAAGATCCTGTGCATCAGCTGCAAGCGGCGGAGCGAGACAAATGCCGAGACATTCACCGAGTGGACCTT
CCGGCAGAAGGGCACCGAGGAATTCGTGAAGATCCTGAGATACGAGAACGAGGTGCTGCAGCTGGAAGAG
GACGAGAGATTTGAGGGCAGAGTCGTGTGGAATGGCAGCAGAGGCACCAAGGATCTGCAGGACCTGAGCA
TCTTCATCACCAACGTGACCTACAACCACAGCGGCGACTACGAGTGCCACGTGTACAGACTGCTGTTCTT
CGAGAACTACGAGCACAACACCAGCGTGGTCAAGAAAATCCACATCGAGGTGGTGGACAAGGCCAACAGA
GACATGGCCAGCATCGTGTCCGAAGGCGCGCCGGAAGATCAAGTTGATCCAAGATTGATTGATGGCAAGG
GCGGATCTCTGGAGGTGCTGTTCCAGGGACCAGGCGGAAGCGGCAATCCCGGCGGCGATCTGGCCCCCCA
GATGCTGCGCGAGCTGCAGGAGACCAATGCCGCCCTGCAGGACGTGCGCGAGCTGCTGCGCCACCGCGTG
AAGGAGATCACCTTCCTGAAGAACACCGTGATGGAGTGCGACGCCTGCGGTATGCAGCCCTCTAGAGGCT
CCGGCTCCATCATCCCAGTTGAGGAGGAGAACCCGGACTTCTGGAACCGCGAGGCAGCCGAGGCCCTGGG
TGCCGCCAAGAAGCTGCAGCCTGCACAGACAGCCGCCAAGAACCTCATCATCTTCCTGGGCGATGGGATG
GGGGTGTCTACGGTGACAGCTGCCAGGATCCTAAAAGGGCAGAAGAAGGACAAACTGGGGCCTGAGATAC
CCCTGGCCATGGACCGCTTCCCATATGTGGCTCTGTCCAAGACATACAATGTAGACAAACATGTGCCAGA
CAGTGGAGCCACAGCCACGGCCTACCTGTGCGGGGTCAAGGGCAACTTCCAGACCATTGGCTTGAGTGCA
GCCGCCCGCTTTAACCAGTGCAACACGACACGCGGCAACGAGGTCATCTCCGTGATGAATCGGGCCAAGA
AAGCAGGGAAGTCAGTGGGAGTGGTAACCACCACACGAGTGCAGCACGCCTCGCCAGCCGGCACCTACGC
CCACACGGTGAACCGCAACTGGTACTCGGACGCCGACGTGCCTGCCTCGGCCCGCCAGGAGGGGTGCCAG
GACATCGCTACGCAGCTCATCTCCAACATGGACATTGACGTGATCCTAGGTGGAGGCCGAAAGTACATGT
TTCGCATGGGAACCCCAGACCCTGAGTACCCAGATGACTACAGCCAAGGTGGGACCAGGCTGGACGGGAA
GAATCTGGTGCAGGAATGGCTGGCGAAGCGCCAGGGTGCCCGGTATGTGTGGAACCGCACTGAGCTCATG
CAGGCTTCCCTGGACCCGTCTGTGACCCATCTCATGGGTCTCTTTGAGCCTGGAGACATGAAATACGAGA
TCCACCGAGACTCCACACTGGACCCCTCCCTGATGGAGATGACAGAGGCTGCCCTGCGCCTGCTGAGCAG
GAACCCCCGCGGCTTCTTCCTCTTCGTGGAGGGTGGTCGCATCGACCATGGTCATCATGAAAGCAGGGCT
TACCGGGCACTGACTGAGACGATCATGTTCGACGACGCCATTGAGAGGGCGGGCCAGCTCACCAGCGAGG
AGGACACGCTGAGCCTCGTCACTGCCGACCACTCCCACGTCTTCTCCTTCGGAGGCTACCCCCTGCGAGG
GAGCTCCATCTTCGGGCTGGCCCCTGGCAAGGCCCGGGACAGGAAGGCCTACACGGTCCTCCTATACGGA
AACGGTCCAGGCTATGTGCTCAAGGACGGCGCCCGGCCGGATGTTACCGAGAGCGAGAGCGGGAGCCCCG
AGTATCGGCAGCAGTCAGCAGTGCCCCTGGACGAAGAGACCCACGCAGGCGAGGACGTGGCGGTGTTCGC
GCGCGGCCCGCAGGCGCACCTGGTTCACGGCGTGCAGGAGCAGACCTTCATAGCGCACGTCATGGCCTTC
GCCGCCTGCCTGGAGCCCTACACCGCCTGCGACCTGGCGCCCCCCGCCGGCACCACCGACGCCGCGCACC
CGGGTGGCGGAGGACTGAACGACATCTTCGAGGCTCAGAAAATCGAATGGCACGAACATCACCATCACCA
TCACCATCACCATTAAGGCCGGCCTGTAGTCACTGGCACAACGCGTTACCCGGTAAGCCAATCGGGTATA
CACGGTCGTCATACTGCAGACAGGGTTCTTCTACTTTGCAAGATAGTCTTGAGTAGTAAAATAAATAGAT
AGAGAAAATCAGCCTCGACTGTGCCTTCTAGTTGCCAGCCATCTGTTGTTTGCCCCTCCCCCGTGCCTTC
CTTGACCCTGGAAGGTGCCACTCCCACTGTCCTTTCCTAATAAAATGAGGAAATTGCATCACAACACTCA
ACCCTATCTCGGTCTATTCTTTTGATTTATAAGGGATTTTGCCGATTTCGGCCTATTGGTTAAAAAATGA
GCTGATTTAACAAAAATTTAACGCGAATTAATTCTGTGGAATGTGTGTCAGTTAGGGTGTGGAAAGTCCC
CAGGCTCCCCAGCAGGCAGAAGTATGCAAAGCATGCATCTCAATTAGTCAGCAACCAGGTGTGGAAAGTC
CCCAGGCTCCCCAGCAGGCAGAAGTATGCAAAGCATGCATCTCAATTAGTCAGCAACCATAGTCCCGCCC
CTAACTCCGCCCATCCCGCCCCTAACTCCGCCCAGTTCCGCCCATTCTCCGCCCCATGGCTGACTAATTT
TTTTTATTTATGCAGAGGCCGAGGCCGCCTCTGCCTCTGAGCTATTCCAGAAGTAGTGAGGAGGCTTTTT
TGGAGGCCTAGGCTTTTGCAAAAAGCTCCCGGGAGCTTGTATATCCATTTTCGGATCTGATCAGCACGTG
TTGACAATTAATCATCGGCATAGTATATCGGCATAGTATAATACGACAAGGTGAGGAACTAAACCATGAC
CGAGTACAAGCCCACGGTGCGCCTCGCCACCCGCGACGACGTCCCCAGGGCCGTACGCACCCTCGCCGCC
GCGTTCGCCGACTACCCCGCCACGCGCCACACCGTCGATCCGGACCGCCACATCGAGCGGGTCACCGAGC
TGCAAGAACTCTTCCTCACGCGCGTCGGGCTCGACATCGGCAAGGTGTGGGTCGCGGACGACGGCGCCGC
GGTGGCGGTCTGGACCACGCCGGAGAGCGTCGAAGCGGGGGCGGTGTTCGCCGAGATCGGCCCGCGCATG
GCCGAGTTGAGCGGTTCCCGGCTGGCCGCGCAGCAACAGATGGAAGGCCTCCTGGCGCCGCACCGGCCCA
AGGAGCCCGCGTGGTTCCTGGCCACCGTCGGCGTCTCGCCCGACCACCAGGGCAAGGGTCTGGGCAGCGC
CGTCGTGCTCCCCGGAGTGGAGGCGGCCGAGCGCGCCGGGGTGCCCGCCTTCCTGGAGACATCCGCGCCC
CGCAACCTCCCCTTCTACGAGCGGCTCGGCTTCACCGTCACCGCCGACGTCGAGGTGCCCGAAGGACCGC
GCACCTGGTGCATGACCCGCAAGCCCGGTGCCTGACACGTGCTACGAGATTTCGATTCCACCGCCGCCTT
CTATGAAAGGTTGGGCTTCGGAATCGTTTTCCGGGACGCCGGCTGGATGATCCTCCAGCGCGGGGATCTC
ATGCTGGAGTTCTTCGCCCACCCCAACTTGTTTATTGCAGCTTATAATGGTTACAAATAAAGCAATAGCA
TCACAAATTTCACAAATAAAGCATTTTTTTCACTGCATTCTAGTTGTGGTTTGTCCAAACTCATCAATGT
ATCTTATCATGTCTGTATACCGTCGACCTCTAGCTAGAGCTTGGCGTAATCATGGTCATTACCAATGCTT
AATCAGTGAGGCACCTATCTCAGCGATCTGTCTATTTCGTTCATCCATAGTTGCCTGACTCCCCGTCGTG
TAGATAACTACGATACGGGAGGGCTTACCATCTGGCCCCAGCGCTGCGATGATACCGCGAGAACCACGCT
CACCGGCTCCGGATTTATCAGCAATAAACCAGCCAGCCGGAAGGGCCGAGCGCAGAAGTGGTCCTGCAAC
TTTATCCGCCTCCATCCAGTCTATTAATTGTTGCCGGGAAGCTAGAGTAAGTAGTTCGCCAGTTAATAGT
TTGCGCAACGTTGTTGCCATCGCTACAGGCATCGTGGTGTCACGCTCGTCGTTTGGTATGGCTTCATTCA
GCTCCGGTTCCCAACGATCAAGGCGAGTTACATGATCCCCCATGTTGTGCAAAAAAGCGGTTAGCTCCTT
CGGTCCTCCGATCGTTGTCAGAAGTAAGTTGGCCGCAGTGTTATCACTCATGGTTATGGCAGCACTGCAT
AATTCTCTTACTGTCATGCCATCCGTAAGATGCTTTTCTGTGACTGGTGAGTACTCAACCAAGTCATTCT
GAGAATAGTGTATGCGGCGACCGAGTTGCTCTTGCCCGGCGTCAATACGGGATAATACCGCGCCACATAG
CAGAACTTTAAAAGTGCTCATCATTGGAAAACGTTCTTCGGGGCGAAAACTCTCAAGGATCTTACCGCTG
TTGAGATCCAGTTCGATGTAACCCACTCGTGCACCCAACTGATCTTCAGCATCTTTTACTTTCACCAGCG
TTTCTGGGTGAGCAAAAACAGGAAGGCAAAATGCCGCAAAAAAGGGAATAAGGGCGACACGGAAATGTTG
AATACTCATATTCTTCCTT
Features (pLannotate 1.2.2; 24 found; start..end, strand, type, name):
    119..143     -  CDS            KanR (fragment): aminoglycoside phosphotransferase; aph(3')-Ia; confers resistance to kanamycin
    254..842     +  rep_origin     ori: high-copy-number ColE1/pMB1/pBR322/pUC origin of replication
   1067..1084    +  terminator     rrnB T2 terminator (fragment): transcription terminator T2 from the E. coli rrnB gene
   1109..1128    -  CDS            lacZα (fragment): LacZα fragment of β-galactosidase; lacZ fragment
   1584..1600    +  protein_bind   lac operator: The lac repressor binds to the lac operator to inhibit transcription in E. coli. This inhibition can be relieved by adding lactose or isopropyl-β-D-thiogalactopyranoside (IPTG). lac repressor encoded by lacI
   1843..2146    +  enhancer       CMV enhancer: human cytomegalovirus immediate early enhancer
   2147..2350    +  promoter       CMV promoter: human cytomegalovirus (CMV) immediate early promoter
   2486..2529    +  intron         CMV intron (fragment): modified intron A from human cytomegalovirus
   2581..2599    +  promoter       SP6 promoter: promoter for bacteriophage SP6 RNA polymerase
   2603..2640    +  CDS            IgH signal sequence (fragment): signal sequence from the mouse immunoglobulin heavy chain variable region
   2692..3174    +  CDS            Scn1b (fragment): SCN1B_RAT - Experimental evidence at protein level: Swiss-Prot protein existence level 1. Regulatory subunit of multiple voltage-gated sodium channel complexes that play important roles in excitable membranes in brain, heart and skeletal muscle (PubMed:1375395, PubMed:8282123, PubMed:8021275, PubMed:15178439, PubMed:28012039). Enhances the presence of the pore-forming alpha subunit at the cell surface and modulates channel gating characteristics and the rate of channel inactivation (PubMed:1375395, PubMed:8282123, PubMed:8021275, PubMed:15178439, PubMed:28012039). Modulates the activity of a v
   3271..3450    +  CDS            Comp (fragment): COMP_RAT - Experimental evidence at protein level: Swiss-Prot protein existence level 1. May play a role in the structural integrity of cartilage via its interaction with other extracellular matrix proteins such as the collagens and fibronectin. Can mediate the interaction of chondrocytes with the cartilage extracellular matrix through interaction with cell surface integrin receptors. Could play a role in the pathogenesis of osteoarthritis. Potent suppressor of apoptosis in both primary chondrocytes and transformed cells. Suppresses apoptosis by blocking the activation of caspase-3 and by indu
   3438..4890    +  CDS            SEAP (fragment): secreted alkaline phosphatase from human placenta The natural enzyme has a C-terminal transmembrane sequence that is replaced by a GPI anchor.
   4915..4956    +  CDS            AviTag™ (fragment): peptide tag that allows for enzymatic biotinylation
   4960..4983    +  CDS            8xHis: 8xHis affinity tag
   5129..5240    +  polyA_signal   bGH poly(A) signal: bovine growth hormone polyadenylation signal
   5241..5349    +  rep_origin     f1 ori (fragment): f1 bacteriophage origin of replication; arrow indicates direction of (+) strand synthesis
   5363..5692    +  promoter       SV40 promoter: SV40 enhancer and early promoter
   5740..5787    +  promoter       EM7 promoter: synthetic bacterial promoter&nbsp
   5806..6405    +  CDS            PuroR (fragment): puromycin N-acetyltransferase; pac from Streptomyces; confers resistance to puromycin
   6415..6540    +  CDS            ble (fragment): BLE_KLEPN - Experimental evidence at protein level: Swiss-Prot protein existence level 1. Binding protein with a strong affinity to the bleomycin family of antibiotics. Binds to CL990; an antimitotic-antibiotic compound. From Klebsiella pneumoniae.
   6535..6656    +  polyA_signal   SV40 poly(A) signal: SV40 polyadenylation signal
   6709..7569    -  CDS            AmpR: β-lactamase; bla; confers resistance to ampicillin, carbenicillin, and related antibiotics
   7572..89      -  promoter       AmpR promoter (fragment) (across the origin): bla
