[The description below was written by a language model from this plasmid's Addgene catalogue record and pLannotate feature annotations shown in this document.]
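Description:
pD649-HAsp-SCN1B-COMP5AP-AviTag-9xHis is a mammalian expression plasmid built on the pD649 backbone for secreted production of the extracellular domain of human SCN1B, the regulatory beta-1 subunit of voltage-gated sodium channels. It is propagated in E. coli as a high-copy plasmid through a ColE1/pUC-type origin and selected with ampicillin via the bla gene. The feature table also shows an SV40 early/EM7 promoter cassette driving a puromycin N-acetyltransferase coding sequence followed by an SV40 polyadenylation signal, which could support puromycin selection in mammalian cells, although the catalogue entry does not mention it. Short fragments of KanR, lacZα, ble and an f1 origin appear to be backbone remnants. The depositor notes that some plasmids in this collection may carry an IS4-like transposase insertion upstream of the CMV promoter; no such feature is annotated here.

Expression is driven by the CMV enhancer and immediate-early promoter with a portion of CMV intron A, and an SP6 promoter sits just upstream of the open reading frame. The name indicates an HA signal peptide (HAsp), although the annotation software matched this short leader region to an immunoglobulin heavy-chain signal sequence. The SCN1B ectodomain, cloned between retained NotI and AscI sites, is fused at its C terminus to the coiled-coil pentamerisation domain of cartilage oligomeric matrix protein, human placental alkaline phosphatase, an AviTag for enzymatic biotinylation, and a polyhistidine tag, ending at a bGH polyadenylation signal. Pentamerisation raises avidity so that weak ectodomain interactions can be detected, and the phosphatase provides an enzymatic readout. This suits the construct to use as a multimeric probe in the depositing study's screen for interactions among human immunoglobulin-superfamily cell-surface proteins.
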