Addgene plasmid #157099: pD649-HAsp-SCN1B-COMP5AP-AviTag-9xHis
Purpose: Mammalian expression of cell-surface protein extracellular domain fused to COMP5AP-AviTag-9xHis. Protein is secreted from cells.
Depositing lab: Chris Garcia. Publication: A Human IgSF Cell-Surface Interactome Reveals a Complex Network of Protein-Protein Interactions. Wojtowicz WM, Vielmetter J, Fernandes RA, Siepe DH, Eastman CL, Chisholm GB, Cox S, Klock H, Anderson PW, Rue SM, Miller JJ, Glaser SM, Bragstad ML, Vance J, Lam AW, Lesley SA, Zinn K, Garcia KC. Cell. 2020 Aug 20;182(4):1027-1043.e17. doi: 10.1016/j.cell.2020.07.025. PubMed 32822567.
Backbone
  Vector backbone: pD649
  Backbone size w/o insert (bp): 7153
  Vector type: Mammalian Expression
Growth in bacteria
  Bacterial resistance: Ampicillin, 100 μg/mL
  Growth temperature: 37°C
  Growth strain: DH5alpha
  Copy number: High Copy
Gene/Insert
  Gene/Insert name: SCN1B
  Species: H. sapiens (human)
  Insert size (bp): 426
  Entrez Gene: SCN1B (a.k.a. ATFB13, BRGDA5, DEE52, EIEE52, GEFSP1)
  Promoter: CMV/SP6
  Tag / fusion protein: COMP5AP-AviTag-9xHis (C terminal on backbone)
  Cloning method: Restriction Enzyme; 5′ cloning site GCGGCCGC (not destroyed); 3′ cloning site GGCGCGCC (not destroyed)
  Sequencing primers: 5′ ATTTAGGTGACACTATAG; 3′ CGTCGCACTCCATCACGGTG
Resource information
  A portion of this plasmid was derived from a plasmid made by: synthesis by ThermoFisher
Terms and licenses: Academic/Nonprofit Terms; Industry Terms: Not Available to Industry
Depositor comments: Some plasmids in this collection may have an IS4-like element ISVsa5 family transposase upstream of the CMV promoter.
How to cite: pD649-HAsp-SCN1B-COMP5AP-AviTag-9xHis was a gift from Chris Garcia (Addgene plasmid # 157099 ; http://n2t.net/addgene:157099 ; RRID:Addgene_157099)
