>Addgene plasmid #157099 | pD649-HAsp-SCN1B-COMP5AP-AviTag-9xHis | depositor partial sequence | sequence record 303308 | insert (extracellular domain)
GGTGGATGTGTGGAAGTGGATTCTGAGACAGAGGCCGTGTACGGCATGACCTTCAAGATCCTGTGCATCA
GCTGCAAGCGGCGGAGCGAGACAAATGCCGAGACATTCACCGAGTGGACCTTCCGGCAGAAGGGCACCGA
GGAATTCGTGAAGATCCTGAGATACGAGAACGAGGTGCTGCAGCTGGAAGAGGACGAGAGATTTGAGGGC
AGAGTCGTGTGGAATGGCAGCAGAGGCACCAAGGATCTGCAGGACCTGAGCATCTTCATCACCAACGTGA
CCTACAACCACAGCGGCGACTACGAGTGCCACGTGTACAGACTGCTGTTCTTCGAGAACTACGAGCACAA
CACCAGCGTGGTCAAGAAAATCCACATCGAGGTGGTGGACAAGGCCAACAGAGACATGGCCAGCATCGTG
TCCGAA
